>Addgene plasmid #159297 | pZFN-AAVS1_ELD | addgene full sequence | sequence record 311561 | Addgene NGS Result
CGGTTTTGGCAGTACATCAATGGGCGTGGATAGCGGTTTGACTCACGGGGATTTCCAAGTCTCCACCCCA
TTGACGTCAATGGGAGTTTGTTTTGGCACCAAAATCAACGGGACTTTCCAAAATGTCGTAACAACTCCGC
CCCATTGACGCAAATGGGCGGTAGGCGTGTACGGTGGGAGGTCTATATAAGCAGAGCTCTCTGGCTAACT
AGAGAACCCACTGCTTACTGGCTTATCGAAATTAATACGACTCACTATAGGGAGACCCAAGCTGGCTAGC
GTTTAAACTTAAGCTGATCCACTAGTCCAGTGTGGTGGAATTCGCCATGGACTACAAAGACCATGACGGT
GATTATAAAGATCATGACATCGATTACAAGGATGACGATGACAAGATGGCCCCCAAGAAGAAGAGGAAGG
TGGGCATTCACGGGGTACCCGCCGCTATGGCCGAGCGGCCCTTCCAGTGCCGGATCTGCATGCGGAACTT
CAGCTACAACTGGCATCTGCAGCGGCACATCCGGACCCACACCGGCGAGAAGCCCTTCGCCTGCGACATC
TGCGGCCGGAAGTTCGCCAGAAGCGACCACCTGACCACCCACACCAAGATCCACACAGGCAGCCAGAAAC
CTTTTCAGTGCAGAATCTGTATGAGAAACTTCTCCCACAACTACGCCCGGGACTGCCACATCAGAACACA
CACAGGGGAGAAACCTTTTGCCTGCGATATCTGTGGGCGCAAATTTGCCCAGAACAGCACCCGGATCGGG
CACACAAAGATTCACCTGAGAGGATCCCAGCTGGTGAAGAGCGAGCTGGAGGAGAAGAAGTCCGAGCTGC
GGCACAAGCTGAAGTACGTGCCCCACGAGTACATCGAGCTGATCGAGATCGCCAGGAACAGCACCCAGGA
CCGCATCCTGGAGATGAAGGTGATGGAGTTCTTCATGAAGGTGTACGGCTACAGGGGAAAGCACCTGGGC
GGAAGCAGAAAGCCTGACGGCGCCATCTATACAGTGGGCAGCCCCATCGATTACGGCGTGATCGTGGACA
CAAAGGCCTACAGCGGCGGCTACAATCTGCCTATCGGCCAGGCCGACGAGATGGAGAGATACGTGGAGGA
GAACCAGACCCGGGATAAGCACCTCAACCCCAACGAGTGGTGGAAGGTGTACCCTAGCAGCGTGACCGAG
TTCAAGTTCCTGTTCGTGAGCGGCCACTTCAAGGGCAACTACAAGGCCCAGCTGACCAGGCTGAACCACA
TCACCAACTGCAATGGCGCCGTGCTGAGCGTGGAGGAGCTGCTGATCGGCGGCGAGATGATCAAAGCCGG
CACCCTGACACTGGAGGAGGTGCGGCGCAAGTTCAACAACGGCGAGATCAACTTCAGATCTTGATAACTC
GAGTCTAGAGGGCCCGTTTAAACCCGCTGATCAGCCTCGACTGTGCCTTCTAGTTGCCAGCCATCTGTTG
TTTGCCCCTCCCCCGTGCCTTCCTTGACCCTGGAAGGTGCCACTCCCACTGTCCTTTCCTAATAAAATGA
GGAAATTGCATCGCATTGTCTGAGTAGGTGTCATTCTATTCTGGGGGGTGGGGTGGGGCAGGACAGCAAG
GGGGAGGATTGGGAAGACAATAGCAGGCATGCTGGGGATGCGGTGGGCTCTATGGCTTCTACTGGGCGGT
TTTATGGACAGCAAGCGAACCGGAATTGCCAGCTGGGGCGCCCTCTGGTAAGGTTGGGAAGCCCTGCAAA
GTAAACTGGATGGCTTTCTTGCCGCCAAGGATCTGATGGCGCAGGGGATCAAGCTCTGATCAAGAGACAG
GATGAGGATCGTTTCGCATGATTGAACAAGATGGATTGCACGCAGGTTCTCCGGCCGCTTGGGTGGAGAG
GCTATTCGGCTATGACTGGGCACAACAGACAATCGGCTGCTCTGATGCCGCCGTGTTCCGGCTGTCAGCG
CAGGGGCGCCCGGTTCTTTTTGTCAAGACCGACCTGTCCGGTGCCCTGAATGAACTGCAAGACGAGGCAG
CGCGGCTATCGTGGCTGGCCACGACGGGCGTTCCTTGCGCAGCTGTGCTCGACGTTGTCACTGAAGCGGG
AAGGGACTGGCTGCTATTGGGCGAAGTGCCGGGGCAGGATCTCCTGTCATCTCACCTTGCTCCTGCCGAG
AAAGTATCCATCATGGCTGATGCAATGCGGCGGCTGCATACGCTTGATCCGGCTACCTGCCCATTCGACC
ACCAAGCGAAACATCGCATCGAGCGAGCACGTACTCGGATGGAAGCCGGTCTTGTCGATCAGGATGATCT
GGACGAAGAGCATCAGGGGCTCGCGCCAGCCGAACTGTTCGCCAGGCTCAAGGCGAGCATGCCCGACGGC
GAGGATCTCGTCGTGACCCATGGCGATGCCTGCTTGCCGAATATCATGGTGGAAAATGGCCGCTTTTCTG
GATTCATCGACTGTGGCCGGCTGGGTGTGGCGGACCGCTATCAGGACATAGCGTTGGCTACCCGTGATAT
TGCTGAAGAGCTTGGCGGCGAATGGGCTGACCGCTTCCTCGTGCTTTACGGTATCGCCGCTCCCGATTCG
CAGCGCATCGCCTTCTATCGCCTTCTTGACGAGTTCTTCTGAATTATTAACGCTTACAATTTCCTGATGC
GGTATTTTCTCCTTACGCATCTGTGCGGTATTTCACACCGCATCAGGTGGCACTTTTCGGGGAAATGTGC
GCGGAACCCCTATTTGTTTATTTTTCTAAATACATTCAAATATGTATCCGCTCATGAGACAATAACCCTG
ATAAATGCTTCAATAATAGCACGTGCTAAAACTTCATTTTTAATTTAAAAGGATCTAGGTGAAGATCCTT
TTTGATAATCTCATGACCAAAATCCCTTAACGTGAGTTTTCGTTCCACTGAGCGTCAGACCCCGTAGAAA
AGATCAAAGGATCTTCTTGAGATCCTTTTTTTCTGCGCGTAATCTGCTGCTTGCAAACAAAAAAACCACC
GCTACCAGCGGTGGTTTGTTTGCCGGATCAAGAGCTACCAACTCTTTTTCCGAAGGTAACTGGCTTCAGC
AGAGCGCAGATACCAAATACTGTTCTTCTAGTGTAGCCGTAGTTAGGCCACCACTTCAAGAACTCTGTAG
CACCGCCTACATACCTCGCTCTGCTAATCCTGTTACCAGTGGCTGCTGCCAGTGGCGATAAGTCGTGTCT
TACCGGGTTGGACTCAAGACGATAGTTACCGGATAAGGCGCAGCGGTCGGGCTGAACGGGGGGTTCGTGC
ACACAGCCCAGCTTGGAGCGAACGACCTACACCGAACTGAGATACCTACAGCGTGAGCTATGAGAAAGCG
CCACGCTTCCCGAAGGGAGAAAGGCGGACAGGTATCCGGTAAGCGGCAGGGTCGGAACAGGAGAGCGCAC
GAGGGAGCTTCCAGGGGGAAACGCCTGGTATCTTTATAGTCCTGTCGGGTTTCGCCACCTCTGACTTGAG
CGTCGATTTTTGTGATGCTCGTCAGGGGGGCGGAGCCTATGGAAAAACGCCAGCAACGCGGCCTTTTTAC
GGTTCCTGGCCTTTTGCTGGCCTTTTGCTCACATGTTCTTGCTGCTTCGCGATGTACGGGCCAGATATAC
GCGTTGACATTGATTATTGACTAGTTATTAATAGTAATCAATTACGGGGTCATTAGTTCATAGCCCATAT
ATGGAGTTCCGCGTTACATAACTTACGGTAAATGGCCCGCCTGGCTGACCGCCCAACGACCCCCGCCCAT
TGACGTCAATAATGACGTATGTTCCCATAGTAACGCCAATAGGGACTTTCCATTGACGTCAATGGGTGGA
GTATTTACGGTAAACTGCCCACTTGGCAGTACATCAAGTGTATCATATGCCAAGTACGCCCCCTATTGAC
GTCAATGACGGTAAATGGCCCGCCTGGCATTATGCCCAGTACATGACCTTATGGGACTTTCCTACTTGGC
AGTACATCTACGTATTAGTCATCGCTATTACCATGGTGATG
Features (pLannotate 1.2.2; 11 found; start..end, strand, type, name):
    194..227     +  LTR            5' LTR (truncated) (fragment): truncated 5' long terminal repeat (LTR) from HIV-1
    243..261     +  promoter       T7 promoter: promoter for bacteriophage T7 RNA polymerase
    330..395     +  CDS            3xFLAG: three tandem FLAG® epitope tags, followed by an enterokinase cleavage site
    798..1385    +  CDS            fokIR (fragment): T2F1_PLAOK - Also known as rfoKI. Experimental evidence at protein level: Swiss-Prot protein existence level 1. Recognizes the double-stranded sequence 5'-GGATG-3'/3'-CATCC- 5' and cleaves respectively 14 bases after G-1 and 13 bases before C-1. From Planomicrobium okeanokoites (Planococcus okeanokoites) (Flavobacterium okeanokoites).
   1441..1665    +  polyA_signal   bGH poly(A) signal: bovine growth hormone polyadenylation signal
   1838..2632    +  CDS            NeoR/KanR: aminoglycoside phosphotransferase from Tn5; aph(3')-II (or nptII); confers resistance to neomycin, kanamycin, and G418 (Geneticin®)
   2653..2703    -  misc_feature   bom (fragment): basis of mobility region from pBR322
   2730..2818    +  promoter       AmpR promoter (fragment): bla
   2957..3545    +  rep_origin     ori: high-copy-number ColE1/pMB1/pBR322/pUC origin of replication
   3646..4025    +  enhancer       CMV enhancer: human cytomegalovirus immediate early enhancer
   4026..198     +  promoter       CMV promoter (across the origin): human cytomegalovirus (CMV) immediate early promoter
