[The description below was written by a language model from this plasmid's Addgene catalogue record and pLannotate feature annotations shown in this document.]
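Description:
pZFN-AAVS1_ELD is a mammalian expression plasmid of about 4 kb, built on a compact pCMV backbone, that encodes the "left" zinc finger nuclease of a pair directed against the human AAVS1 safe-harbour locus. It is maintained in E. coli at high copy number through a ColE1/pUC-type origin and selected with kanamycin via a Tn5-derived NeoR/KanR (aminoglycoside phosphotransferase) gene. The annotation shows no dedicated eukaryotic promoter upstream of this marker, so the record does not establish that it can be used for G418 selection in mammalian cells.

The roughly 1.1 kb synthetic insert is driven by the human cytomegalovirus immediate-early enhancer and promoter, which span the numbering origin of the circular sequence, and is terminated by the bovine growth hormone polyadenylation signal. A T7 promoter lies between the CMV promoter and the coding region and could support in vitro transcription. The open reading frame begins with a 3xFLAG epitope tag for detection. An unannotated stretch follows that presumably holds the AAVS1-specific zinc finger array, and the frame ends in the cleavage domain of the FokI restriction endonuclease. "ELD" in the name, together with the stated purpose, indicates an obligate heterodimer FokI variant. Such a domain cuts efficiently only when paired with its complementary partner, which reduces off-target cleavage by homodimers. A short hit annotated as a truncated HIV-1 5' LTR fragment is probably incidental sequence similarity rather than a functional viral element.

The plasmid is meant to be co-delivered with the matching right-hand ZFN construct to make a double-strand break at AAVS1, typically to promote targeted transgene integration from a donor template.
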