Addgene plasmid #159297: pZFN-AAVS1_ELD
Purpose: ZFN (left) targeting the AAVS1 locus with obligate heterodimer FokI
Depositing lab: Kosuke Yusa. Depositing organization: Wellcome Sanger Institute.
Backbone
  Vector backbone: pCMV vector
  Backbone size w/o insert (bp): 2967
  Total vector size (bp): 4032
  Vector type: Mammalian Expression
Growth in bacteria
  Bacterial resistance: Kanamycin, 50 μg/mL
  Growth temperature: 37°C
  Growth strain: DH5alpha
  Copy number: High Copy
Gene/Insert
  Gene/Insert name: ZFN targeting the AAVS1 locus
  Species: Synthetic
  Insert size (bp): 1065
  Promoter: CMV promoter
  Cloning method: Unknown
  Sequencing primers: 5′ gttttggcaccaaaatcaac
Terms and licenses: Academic/Nonprofit Terms; Industry Terms: Not Available to Industry
How to cite: pZFN-AAVS1_ELD was a gift from Kosuke Yusa (Addgene plasmid # 159297 ; http://n2t.net/addgene:159297 ; RRID:Addgene_159297)
